>Addgene plasmid #217689 | HA-MBP-TEVpCS-ADGRE1 CTF-FLAG | addgene full sequence | sequence record 430279 | Addgene NGS Result
CAGACATGATAAGATACATTGATGAGTTTGGACAAACCACAACTAGAATGCAGTGAAAAAAATGCTTTAT
TTGTGAAATTTGTGATGCTATTGCTTTATTTGTAACCATTATAAGCTGCAATAAACAAGTTAACAACAAC
AATTGCATTCATTTTATGTTTCAGGTTCAGGGGGAGGTGTGGGAGGTTTTTTAAAGCAAGTAAAACCTCT
ACAAATGTGGTATGGAATTAATTCTAAAATACAGCATAGCAAAACTTTAACCTCCAAATCAAGCCTCTAC
TTGAATCCTTTTCTGAGGGATGAATAAGGCATAGGCATCAGGGGCTGTTGCCAATGTGCATTAGCTGTTT
GCAGCCTCACCTTCTTTCATGGAGTTTAAGATATAGTGTATTTTCCCAAGGTTTGAACTAGCTCTTCATT
TCTTTATGTTTTAAATGCACTGACCTCCCACATTCCCTTTTTAGTAAAATATTCAGAAATAATTTAAATA
CATCATTGCAATGAAAATAAATGTTTTTTATTAGGCAGAATCCAGATGCTCAAGGCCCTTCATAATATCC
CCCAGTTTAGTAGTTGGACTTAGGGAACAAAGGAACCTTTAATAGAAATTGGACAGCAAGAAAGCGAGCT
TCTAGCTTATCCTCAGTCCTGCTCCTCTGCCACAAAGTGCACGCAGTTGCCGGCCGGGTCGCGCAGGGCG
AACTCCCGCCCCCACGGCTGCTCGCCGATCTCGGTCATGGCCGGCCCGGAGGCGTCCCGGAAGTTCGTGG
ACACGACCTCCGACCACTCGGCGTACAGCTCGTCCAGGCCGCGCACCCACACCCAGGCCAGGGTGTTGTC
CGGCACCACCTGGTCCTGGACCGCGCTGATGAACAGGGTCACGTCGTCCCGGACCACACCGGCGAAGTCG
TCCTCCACGAAGTCCCGGGAGAACCCGAGCCGGTCGGTCCAGAACTCGACCGCTCCGGCGACGTCGCGCG
CGGTGAGCACCGGAACGGCACTGGTCAACTTGGCCATGATGGCTCCTCCTGTCAGGAGAGGAAAGAGAAG
AAGGTTAGTACAATTGCTATAGTGAGTTGTATTATACTATGCAGATATACTATGCCAATGATTAATTGTC
AAACTAGGGCTGCAGGGTTCATAGTGCCACTTTTCCTGCACTGCCCCATCTCCTGCCCACCCTTTCCCAG
GCATAGACAGTCAGTGACTTACCAAACTCACAGGAGGGAGAAGGCAGAAGCTTGAGACAGACCCGCGGGA
CCGCCGAACTGCGAGGGGACGTGGCTAGGGCGGCTTCTTTTATGGTGCGCCGGCCCTCGGAGGCAGGGCG
CTCGGGGAGGCCTAGCGGCCAATCTGCGGTGGCAGGAGGCGGGGCCGAAGGCCGTGCCTGACCAATCCGG
AGCACATAGGAGTCTCAGCCCCCCGCCCCAAAGCAAGGGGAAGTCACGCGCCTGTAGCGCCAGCGTGTTG
TGAAATGGGGGCTTGGGGGGGTTGGGGCCCTGACTAGTCAAAACAAACTCCCATTGACGTCAATGGGGTG
GAGACTTGGAAATCCCCGTGAGTCAAACCGCTATCCACGCCCATTGATGTACTGCCAAAACCGCATCATC
ATGGTAATAGCGATGACTAATACGTAGATGTACTGCCAAGTAGGAAAGTCCCATAAGGTCATGTACTGGG
CATAATGCCAGGCGGGCCATTTACCGTCATTGACGTCAATAGGGGGCGTACTTGGCATATGATACACTTG
ATGTACTGCCAAGTGGGCAGTTTACCGTAAATACTCCACCCATTGACGTCAATGGAAAGTCCCTATTGGC
GTTACTATGGGAACATACGTCATTATTGACGTCAATGGGCGGGGGTCGTTGGGCGGTCAGCCAGGCGGGC
CATTTACCGTAAGTTATGTAACGCCTGCAGGTTAATTAAGAACATGTGAGCAAAAGGCCAGCAAAAGGCC
AGGAACCGTAAAAAGGCCGCGTTGCTGGCGTTTTTCCATAGGCTCCGCCCCCCTGACGAGCATCACAAAA
ATCGACGCTCAAGTCAGAGGTGGCGAAACCCGACAGGACTATAAAGATACCAGGCGTTTCCCCCTGGAAG
CTCCCTCGTGCGCTCTCCTGTTCCGACCCTGCCGCTTACCGGATACCTGTCCGCCTTTCTCCCTTCGGGA
AGCGTGGCGCTTTCTCATAGCTCACGCTGTAGGTATCTCAGTTCGGTGTAGGTCGTTCGCTCCAAGCTGG
GCTGTGTGCACGAACCCCCCGTTCAGCCCGACCGCTGCGCCTTATCCGGTAACTATCGTCTTGAGTCCAA
CCCGGTAAGACACGACTTATCGCCACTGGCAGCAGCCACTGGTAACAGGATTAGCAGAGCGAGGTATGTA
GGCGGTGCTACAGAGTTCTTGAAGTGGTGGCCTAACTACGGCTACACTAGAAGAACAGTATTTGGTATCT
GCGCTCTGCTGAAGCCAGTTACCTTCGGAAAAAGAGTTGGTAGCTCTTGATCCGGCAAACAAACCACCGC
TGGTAGCGGTGGTTTTTTTGTTTGCAAGCAGCAGATTACGCGCAGAAAAAAAGGATCTCAAGAAGATCCT
TTGATCTTTTCTACGGGGTCTGACGCTCAGTGGAACGAAAACTCACGTTAAGGGATTTTGGTCATGGCTA
GTTAATTAACATTTAAATCAGCGGCCGCAATAAAATATCTTTATTTTCATTACATCTGTGTGTTGGTTTT
TTGTGTGAATCGTAACTAACATACGCTCTCCATCAAAACAAAACGAAACAAAACAAACTAGCAAAATAGG
CTGTCCCCAGTGCAAGTGCAGGTGCCAGAACATTTCTCTATCGAAGGATCTGCGATCGCTCCGGTGCCCG
TCAGTGGGCAGAGCGCACATCGCCCACAGTCCCCGAGAAGTTGGGGGGAGGGGTCGGCAATTGAACGGGT
GCCTAGAGAAGGTGGCGCGGGGTAAACTGGGAAAGTGATGTCGTGTACTGGCTCCGCCTTTTTCCCGAGG
GTGGGGGAGAACCGTATATAAGTGCAGTAGTCGCCGTGAACGTTCTTTTTCGCAACGGGTTTGCCGCCAG
AACACAGCTGAAGCTTCGAGGGGCTCGCATCTCTCCTTCACGCGCCCGCCGCCCTACCTGAGGCCGCCAT
CCACGCCGGTTGAGTCGCGTTCTGCCGCCTCCCGCCTGTGGTGCCTCCTGAACTGCGTCCGCCGTCTAGG
TAAGTTTAAAGCTCAGGTCGAGACCGGGCCTTTGTCCGGCGCTCCCTTGGAGCCTACCTAGACTCAGCCG
GCTCTCCACGCTTTGCCTGACCCTGCTTGCTCAACTCTACGTCTTTGTTTCGTTTTCTGTTCTGCGCCGT
TACAGATCCAAGCTGTGACCGGCGCCTACCTGAGATCACCGGCGAAGGAGGGCCACCATGTACAGGATGC
AACTCCTGTCTTGCATTGCACTAAGTCTTGCACTTGTCACGAATTCGTACCCATACGATGTTCCAGATTA
CGCTGGATCCAAAATTGAAGAAGGCAAACTGGTGATTTGGATTAACGGCGATAAAGGCTATAACGGCCTG
GCGGAAGTGGGCAAAAAATTTGAAAAAGATACCGGCATTAAAGTGACCGTGGAACATCCGGATAAACTGG
AAGAAAAATTTCCGCAGGTGGCGGCGACCGGCGATGGCCCGGATATTATTTTTTGGGCGCATGATCGCTT
TGGCGGCTATGCGCAGAGCGGCCTGCTGGCGGAAATTACCCCGGATAAAGCGTTTCAGGATAAACTGTAT
CCGTTTACCTGGGATGCGGTGCGCTATAACGGCAAACTGATTGCGTATCCGATTGCGGTGGAAGCGCTGA
GCCTGATTTATAACAAAGATCTGCTGCCGAACCCGCCGAAAACCTGGGAAGAAATTCCGGCGCTGGATAA
AGAACTGAAAGCGAAAGGCAAAAGCGCGCTGATGTTTAACCTGCAGGAACCGTATTTTACCTGGCCGCTG
ATTGCGGCGGATGGCGGCTATGCGTTTAAATATGAAAACGGCAAATATGATATTAAAGATGTGGGCGTGG
ATAACGCGGGCGCGAAAGCGGGCCTGACCTTTCTGGTGGATCTGATTAAAAACAAACATATGAACGCGGA
TACCGATTATAGCATTGCGGAAGCGGCGTTTAACAAAGGCGAAACCGCGATGACCATTAACGGCCCGTGG
GCGTGGAGCAACATTGATACCAGCAAAGTGAACTATGGCGTGACCGTGCTGCCGACCTTTAAAGGCCAGC
CGAGCAAACCGTTTGTGGGCGTGCTGAGCGCGGGCATTAACGCGGCGAGCCCGAACAAAGAACTGGCGAA
AGAATTTCTGGAAAACTATCTGCTGACCGATGAAGGCCTGGAAGCGGTGAACAAAGATAAACCGCTGGGC
GCGGTGGCGCTGAAAAGCTATGAAGAAGAACTGGCGAAAGATCCGCGCATTGCGGCGACCATGGAAAACG
CGCAGAAAGGCGAAATTATGCCGAACATTCCGCAGATGAGCGCGTTTTGGTATGCGGTGCGCACCGCGGT
GATTAACGCGGCGAGCGGCCGCCAGACCGTGGATGAAGCGCTGAAAGATGCGCAGACCAACGAGAACCTT
TACTTCCAAGCTAATCTGGCGGTCATCATGGCTTCTGGCGAACTGACCATGGACTTCAGCCTTTACATTA
TCTCTCACGTTGGCATTATCATTTCCTTGGTGTGCCTCGTCCTGGCTATCGCTACATTCCTCCTGTGTAG
ATCTATCCGCAACCATAACACTTACCTCCACCTGCACCTCTGTGTGTGTCTGCTTCTGGCCAAGACCCTG
TTTCTCGCCGGGATTCACAAGACCGACAACAAAATGGGTTGTGCTATTATCGCTGGCTTCCTGCATTATC
TCTTCCTGGCGTGCTTTTTCTGGATGCTGGTGGAGGCTGTCATCCTGTTCCTGATGGTCAGGAACCTCAA
AGTAGTCAACTATTTCAGCTCCCGGAACATCAAAATGTTGCACATCTGCGCGTTCGGCTACGGCCTCCCG
ATGCTGGTCGTAGTGATTTCCGCTTCCGTCCAGCCCCAGGGCTACGGCATGCATAACAGATGCTGGCTGA
ACACGGAAACAGGTTTTATCTGGTCTTTCCTGGGACCAGTTTGCACTGTTATCGTGATCAACAGTCTCTT
GCTCACCTGGACTCTGTGGATCCTCCGGCAAAGGTTGTCCAGCGTGAACGCTGAGGTTTCCACCCTGAAG
GACACCCGCCTCCTGACCTTCAAGGCTTTCGCTCAGCTCTTTATCCTGGGCTGCAGCTGGGTCCTCGGCA
TCTTTCAGATCGGCCCCGTGGCAGGAGTCATGGCGTACCTGTTTACCATTATCAACTCCCTGCAGGGCGC
CTTCATCTTCCTTATTCACTGCCTCCTGAATGGACAGGTTCGTGAAGAGTACAAAAGATGGATCACTGGC
AAGACCAAGCCGAGCTCTCAGAGCCAAACATCTAGAATCCTGCTCAGCAGTATGCCTAGTGCTAGTAAGA
CGGGCGGTTCTGACTACAAAGACGATGACGACAAGTGAAGATCTGACAAAACTCACACATGCCCACCGTG
CCCAGCACCTGAACTCCTGGGGGGACCGTCAGTCTTCCTCTTCCCCCCAAAACCCAAGGACACCCTCATG
ATCTCCCGGACCCCTGAGGTCACATGCGTGGTGGTGGACGTGAGCCACGAAGACCCTGAGGTCAAGTTCA
ACTGGTACGTGGACGGCGTGGAGGTGCATAATGCCAAGACAAAGCCGCGGGAGGAGCAGTACAACAGCAC
GTACCGTGTGGTCAGCGTCCTCACCGTCCTGCACCAGGACTGGCTGAATGGCAAGGAGTACAAGTGCAAG
GTCTCCAACAAAGCCCTCCCAGCCCCCATCGAGAAAACCATCTCCAAAGCCAAAGGGCAGCCCCGAGAAC
CACAGGTGTACACCCTGCCCCCATCCCGGGAGGAGATGACCAAGAACCAGGTCAGCCTGACCTGCCTGGT
CAAAGGCTTCTATCCCAGCGACATCGCCGTGGAGTGGGAGAGCAATGGGCAGCCGGAGAACAACTACAAG
ACCACGCCTCCCGTGCTGGACTCCGACGGCTCCTTCTTCCTCTACAGCAAGCTCACCGTGGACAAGAGCA
GGTGGCAGCAGGGGAACGTCTTCTCATGCTCCGTGATGCACGAGGCTCTGCACAACCACTACACGCAGAA
GAGCCTCTCCCTGTCTCCGGGTAAATGAGTGCTAGCTGGC
Features (pLannotate 1.2.2; 17 found; start..end, strand, type, name):
     10..131     -  polyA_signal   SV40 poly(A) signal: SV40 polyadenylation signal
    154..225     -  CDS            large T antigen (fragment): large T antigen from SV40 (simian virus 40)
    235..629     -  polyA_signal   β-globin poly(A): human β-globin polyadenylation signal
    646..1017    -  CDS            ble: BLE_STRHI - Experimental evidence at protein level: Swiss-Prot protein existence level 1. Binding protein with a strong affinity to the bleomycin family of antibiotics. From Streptoalloteichus hindustanus.
   1079..1122    -  promoter       EM7 promoter (fragment): synthetic bacterial promoter&nbsp
   1509..1608    -  promoter       CMV promoter (fragment): human cytomegalovirus (CMV) immediate early promoter
   1610..1913    -  enhancer       CMV enhancer: human cytomegalovirus immediate early enhancer
   1993..2581    -  rep_origin     ori: high-copy-number ColE1/pMB1/pBR322/pUC origin of replication
   2689..2737    +  polyA_signal   poly(A) signal: synthetic polyadenylation signal
   2748..2839    +  misc_feature   pause site: RNA polymerase II transcriptional pause signal from the human α2 globin gene
   2876..3087    +  promoter       EF-1α core promoter: core promoter for human elongation factor EF-1α
   3100..3368    +  LTR            5' LTR (truncated): truncated 5' long terminal repeat (LTR) from human T-cell leukemia virus (HTLV) type 1
   3418..3477    +  sig_peptide    IL-2 signal sequence: human interleukin-2 signal sequence
   3478..3504    +  CDS            3xHA (fragment): three tandem HA epitope tags
   3508..4608    +  CDS            malE (fragment): MALE_ECO57 - Experimental evidence at protein level: Swiss-Prot protein existence level 1. Part of the ABC transporter complex MalEFGK involved in maltose/maltodextrin import. Binds maltose and higher maltodextrins. From Escherichia coli O157:H7.
   4630..5535    +  CDS            Adgre1 (fragment): AGRE1_MOUSE - Also known as Emr1, Gpf480. Experimental evidence at protein level: Swiss-Prot protein existence level 1. Orphan receptor involved in cell adhesion and probably in cell-cell interactions specifically involving cells of the immune system. May play a role in regulatory T-cells (Treg) development. From Mus musculus (Mouse).
   5575..6255    +  CDS            IGHG1 (fragment): IGHG1_HUMAN - Experimental evidence at protein level: Swiss-Prot protein existence level 1. Constant region of immunoglobulin heavy chains. Immunoglobulins, also known as antibodies, are membrane-bound or secreted glycoproteins produced by B lymphocytes. In the recognition phase of humoral immunity, the membrane-bound immunoglobulins serve as receptors which, upon binding of a specific antigen, trigger the clonal expansion and differentiation of B lymphocytes into immunoglobulins- secreting plasma cells. Secreted immunoglobulins mediate the effector phase of humoral immunity, which results in
