[The description below was written by a language model from this plasmid's Addgene catalogue record and pLannotate feature annotations shown in this document.]
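Description:
HA-MBP-TEVpCS-ADGRE1 CTF-FLAG is a 6,270 nt mammalian expression plasmid built on the pFuse-hIgG1-Fc2 backbone. It encodes an engineered form of the human adhesion G protein-coupled receptor ADGRE1 (EMR1). It replicates in E. coli from a high-copy ColE1/pUC-type origin and is selected with Zeocin. The Streptoalloteichus hindustanus ble gene sits behind both a CMV enhancer/promoter and the bacterial EM7 promoter and ends in a β-globin poly(A) signal. This arrangement in principle allows the same marker to work in bacteria and in mammalian cells.

The expression cassette is driven by the composite promoter typical of this backbone: an EF-1α core promoter joined to a truncated HTLV-1 5' LTR segment. An upstream synthetic poly(A) signal and a transcriptional pause site limit read-through into the cassette. The open reading frame begins with the IL-2 signal sequence, which directs the protein into the secretory pathway. An HA epitope and maltose-binding protein follow. According to the construct name, a TEV protease cleavage site then precedes the ADGRE1 C-terminal fragment (residues 1-584 deleted), which carries a C-terminal FLAG tag. The TEV site and FLAG tag are not annotated individually in the feature table. The table labels the receptor segment by homology to mouse Adgre1, whereas the catalogue lists the insert as human.

An IgG1 Fc fragment from the backbone is still detected downstream of the insert. The record does not say whether it is translated; a stop codon after FLAG would exclude it. The design suggests that TEV cleavage removes the HA-MBP cap to expose the receptor's N-terminal tethered agonist, consistent with the associated study of tethered agonist signaling. The stated purpose is simply mammalian expression of adhesion GPCR transmembrane domains.
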