Addgene plasmid #217689: HA-MBP-TEVpCS-ADGRE1 CTF-FLAG
Purpose: Mammalian expression of Adhesion G Protein-Coupled Receptor transmembrane domains
Depositing lab: Stephen Blacklow. Depositing organization: Harvard Medical School. Publication: Heterogeneity of tethered agonist signaling in adhesion G protein-coupled receptors. Dates AN, Jones DTD, Smith JS, Skiba MA, Rich MF, Burruss MM, Kruse AC, Blacklow SC. Cell Chem Biol. 2024 Aug 15;31(8):1542-1553.e4. doi: 10.1016/j.chembiol.2024.03.004. Epub 2024 Apr 11. PubMed 38608683.
Backbone
  Vector backbone: pFuse-hIgG1-Fc2
  Backbone manufacturer: Invitrogen
  Vector type: Mammalian Expression
Growth in bacteria
  Bacterial resistance: Bleocin (Zeocin), 50 μg/mL
  Growth temperature: 37°C
  Growth strain: DH5alpha
  Copy number: High Copy
Gene/Insert
  Gene/Insert name: ADGRE1 (alt name: EMR1)
  Species: H. sapiens (human)
  Mutation: Deletion of residues 1-584
  Entrez Gene: EMR1 (a.k.a. TM7LN3)
  Tag / fusion protein: HA (N terminal on insert); FLAG (C terminal on insert)
  Cloning method: Gibson Cloning
Terms and licenses: Academic/Nonprofit Terms; Industry Terms: Not Available to Industry
Depositor comments: Please visit https://www.biorxiv.org/content/10.1101/2022.07.14.500097v2 for bioRxiv preprint.
How to cite: HA-MBP-TEVpCS-ADGRE1 CTF-FLAG was a gift from Stephen Blacklow (Addgene plasmid # 217689 ; http://n2t.net/addgene:217689 ; RRID:Addgene_217689)
